>Addgene plasmid #241968 | ISA179: Tagatose pathway | addgene full sequence | sequence record 482804 | Addgene NGS Result
TTGAGATCGTTTTGGTCTGCGCGTAATCTCTTGCTCTGAAAACGAAAAAACCGCCTTGCAGGGCGGTTTT
TCGAAGGTTCTCTGAGCTACCAACTCTTTGAACCGAGGTAACTGGCTTGGAGGAGCGCAGTCACCAAAAC
TTGTCCTTTCAGTTTAGCCTTAACCGGCGCATGACTTCAAGACTAACTCCTCTAAATCAATTACCAGTGG
CTGCTGCCAGTGGTGCTTTTGCATGTCTTTCCGGGTTGGACTCAAGACGATAGTTACCGGATAAGGCGCA
GCGGTCGGACTGAACGGGGGGTTCGTGCATACAGTCCAGCTTGGAGCGAACTGCCTACCCGGAACTGAGT
GTCAGGCGTGGAATGAGACAAACGCGGCCATAACAGCGGAATGACACCGGTAAACCGAAAGGCAGGAACA
GGAGAGCGCACGAGGGAGCCGCCAGGGGGAAACGCCTGGTATCTTTATAGTCCTGTCGGGTTTCGCCACC
ACTGATTTGAGCGTCAGATTTCGTGATGCTTGTCAGGGGGGCGGAGCCTATGGAAAAACGGCTTTGCCGC
GGCCCTCTCACTTCCCTGTTAAGTATCTTCCTGGCATCTTCCAGGAAATCTCCGCCCCGTTCGTAAGCCA
TTTCCGCTCGCCGCAGTCGAACGACCGAGCGTAGCGAGCCAGTGAGCGAGGAAGCGGAATATATCCTGTA
TCACATATTCTGCTGACGCACCGGTGCAGCCTTTTTTCTCCTGCCACATGAAGCACTTCACTGACACTCT
CATCAGTGCCAACATAGTAAGCCAGTATACACTCCGCTAGCGCTGATGTCCGGCGGTGCGGATCTTTGAT
CGGGCACGTAAGAGGTTCCAACTTTCACCATAATGAAATAAGATCACTACCGGGCGTATTTTTTGAGTTA
TCGAGATTTTCAGGAGCTAAGGAAGCTAAAATGGAGAAAAAAATCACTGGATATACCACCGTTGATATAT
CCCAATGGCATCGTAAAGAACATTTTGAGGCATTTCAGTCAGTTGCTCAATGTACCTATAACCAGACCGT
TCAGCTGGATATTACGGCCTTTTTAAAGACCGTAAAGAAAAATAAGCACAAGTTTTATCCGGCCTTTATT
CACATTCTTGCCCGCCTGATGAATGCTCATCCGGAATTTCGTATGGCAATGAAAGACGGTGAGCTGGTGA
TATGGGATAGTGTTCACCCTTGTTACACCGTTTTCCATGAGCAAACTGAAACGTTTTCATCGCTCTGGAG
TGAATACCACGACGATTTCCGGCAGTTTCTACACATATATTCGCAAGATGTGGCGTGTTACGGTGAAAAC
CTGGCCTATTTCCCTAAAGGGTTTATTGAGAATATGTTTTTCGTCTCAGCCAATCCCTGGGTGAGTTTCA
CCAGTTTTGATTTAAACGTGGCCAATATGGACAACTTCTTCGCCCCCGTTTTCACCATGGGCAAATATTA
TACGCAAGGCGACAAGGTGCTGATGCCGCTGGCGATTCAGGTTCATCATGCCGTTTGTGATGGCTTCCAT
GTCGGCAGAATGCTTAATGAATTACAACAGTACTGCGATGAGTGGCAGGGCGGGGCGTAATTTGATATCG
AGCTCGCTTGGACTCCTGTTGATAGATCCAGTAATGACCTCAGAACTCCATCTGGATTTGTTCAGAACGC
TCGGTTGCCGCCGGGCGTTTTTTATTGGTAGGATAAGACAGTGCTCGTTTGGACGGTTTCAGCGGTTGTT
TATGTAGGAATTGTCATGCTTGTATACAGCATATTGGCCGGTCGGGAACCGATACCCGATGAAAAGCCCC
ATGACGGTCATGCTTTAGAAGAGCATGTCAAATGAATTGCTGAGAAAGCCGGATGTTAAAGAACATCCGG
CTTTTTGTATTAGTATCTGTCATTGCTCATGCACATCAAAATCTTTTCTTGGACGATTTTTTTCATGGCT
TCTTTGGCGGGGGCCATATATTTTCTTGGATCGCTTGCATCGGCGTGTTCATGCAAATATCGGCGCAGTT
TATCTGAAAAAGGAATTTTTAATTCAGTCGCGATATTTACTTTTGCACAGCCTAGCTTGATGCACTTTCT
AACATCTTGCTCTGAAATTCCTGAGGCGCCGTGCAGGACGAGCGGGACTGAAACCCGTTTTTGAATCGCG
GCCAGCCTCTCAAAATCGATATTGGGCTCTTTTGAGTAAAGACCGTGGGCTGTACCGATTGCCACCGCCA
GCGAATCGATTCCGGTTTTCTCGACGAACTCTTTTGCTGCATCCGGATCGGTATAATAAGCGTCGGCTTC
ATCCACGATCAAATCGTCTTCCTGTCCGCCGAGCCTTCCAAGCTCGGCTTCTACAGTGGCATCTTTTTGC
CGGGCATATTGAACGACACTCGCCGTAATTGCGGTATTCTCGGCAAATGGATGGTGCGAAGCATCAATCA
TGACAGATTTCGTCCCCAATGATAAAGACTCGCGAATATCATCAATTTCTTCATGATGATCTAGATGGAG
GGCGACCGGGATCGAGCAGCGCGCCGCGGCCGTTTCTGCAATGGCTTGAATATAGTCGCGCCCTGCATAG
CTGAAGGTTCCTGGAGTAGCCGCAAGAATCACGGGGGACCTTAAGGCTTCAGCCGCTTCTGTCACGGCCT
GCACGGTTTCAAGGTTATGAATGTTAAAGGCCGGCACCGCATAGCCGTTTGCCTGTGCGTCCAGCAGCAT
TTTTTTCGTATTTGTCAGCATATCGATTCCTTCTTTCTGATCAAAGTTAAGATAAATAGCTTGAGAAGGT
GCTCAGAATGTCGTCAGGACTCGAGGCTTCAAGCAGCTGCTGCCTCGCATCTTCGTGAACAAGCATGCGA
GACACCGATGATAATAGATTGAGATGTGTGCTGCCTGCCTCGGCATCGGGTATCAATAATGCAATGATGA
ACGTGACAGGCGTCTGATCAAGCGCGTTCCATTCGATTCCTGCCTTGTTTTGAATGATGATGACAGTTGC
TTCTGTGATGTCCTTCAGTTTTGCATGGGGAATGGCGAAGCCGTCGATAAAGCCGGTCGTGCTTTCAGCC
TCTCTTTGCGCCAATCCGTCAATGACCGCTTGTTTTGTTTTGACTGCTCCTGATTCATATGCGATCTGAG
CCAGCCGGTCAAAAGCTTCCGCTTGGGAAGATAGCGTTTCTTGTAGATAGATGTGCTCTTTTTTGATTAA
AGCTGCTGTTTTCATGTTTGATCAGCCTTTCTCTTTTTCATATGTCCGTTTTTGGTAAAAGCCGTATAAG
AAGGCACCGATAAGCGATCCGATGATAATCGACAGCACCCATTGAAAGGCTCCTGTTACAACGGGAAGTA
CAAGGAATCCGCCGTGCGGGGCAGGTACTTGAACTGCGAATGAATATGTTAATATTGCCGAAACCGAAGA
GCCGATCATCAAAATCGGAATGACAGGGATTGGTTTCTTTGCGGCGAACGGGATAGCGCCTTCAGTAATA
TGAGTGGCGCCGAGAATAAAATTGACAAGTCCTGCATTTCGGTCCTGCTGGCTGAAATATTTGCGGAAAA
GCAATGTGGCAAACGCAATAACGAGCGGCGGTGTGATGCACGCGGCGGAGACGCCTGCCATGAAATATTG
GTTCCCTTCAGCGAGAAGAGCAGTACCGGTGACATAAGCGGCTTTATTGACCGGGCCGCCCATGTCAAAT
GCGCTCATACAGCCGATGATCAAGCCGAGAATGATTGGGTTCGCCCCTTGAAAGTCGGCTAAAAAGCCCT
TCATCCCCTCATTAATGGCCGTCATCGGTTCGACGAGGAAAAACATGACCGCACCGATCAGAAAAATGCC
GATAACCGGATAAAGAAAAATTGCTTTTAGTCCTTCAAGTGACTGAGGCATTTTTTTAAGTGCATGCGAG
AGGCCGTAAATGATCAGTCCCGCCAAAAAACCGGATACGATGCCGCCCAGAAAACCCGCTCCGCCCGTGC
TGGCGATCATGCCGCCGATAAAACCGACAATCAGGCCGGGGCGTTTTGCCATTGAATCGGCGATATAGGC
GGATAAAATCGGAACCATCAGCTGGAATCCGAATGCGCCCGTTTTATTCAGCAATTCGGCAAAAGCGTTG
TAGCTTGGATGTTCAGGATCCGCTGAATGGATGCCGAATAAAAAGGAAAGTGCAATCAAAACCCCTCCGC
CGACGACAAATGGGAGCATGTGGGAAACCCCGTTCATCAAATGTTTATATATTTTACGGCCGATGGAAGC
GGATTCGCCTGTTTTTGGTTCATCCTCTGTTTTTGCCGCAGTTTGTCCGCGGTAAATCGGCGCTTCGCCG
TTCATCAGCGTCCGAATTAAAGATTCCGCATCCCGGATGCCCCGCGCAACCGGGACGTCAAGGACACGTT
TGCCTGCAAAACGCTCTGCGCCTACATCTTTGTCTGCCGCGACAATGACCCCGTCGGCTTGTTTAATGTC
CTCTGGCGATAGTTCGTTTTGAACGCCGATTTGCCCGTGTGTTTCGACTTTGATTTCCACACCCAGTTTG
GCGGCAGCCTGTTTTAAGGCCTCTTCAGCCATAAATGTATGGGCAATCCCTGTTGGACAGCCGGTTGCCG
CGATGATTTTGAACTTTTTCATAAGAAAACCCCCTTTATAAATGAGTGATTTGAATTTGTGAAGCTGTTT
GATCGAGTTTGGACACATCACCGAGTCCTTTCGAGAATGCCGTCAAGGAACCGGCGGCAGAGGCGTGCCT
GAGTGCTTCAGGAACGGAACAGCCGAGCTCCTGTTTTCCGACGAATACGGCAAGCATGGCATCGCCGGCA
CATGCTGTATTGACAACTTTGCCTTTAGCGGCGGTCGCTTTTAATGTTCTTTGGCGGTCCAAATAAAGGG
CTCCGTCTTTGCCGCGGGAGATGAGAACCCTTTCAGCGCCGCGGTCGAGAAGTTCCTTTCCGCAATGGAT
GATTTCTTCTTCGGACAGCGCTTTCTTCCGGCTGAAAAATGCGGCAAGCTCCTGTTCATTCGGCTTAATC
AGGTAAGGATGGTATGAAAGACAATCTAATAGGACGGGAGAACTGATATCCAAGATCAATTTCAGTTTGT
TTTCGGCGGCAATCTCGGAAAGCGAAAGGTACATGTCATCAGGGACTCCTCTCGGAAGACTGCCTGAAAT
AAATAAGAAGCGGCCCGGCGGGATTTGACGGATTTTGTTGATCAGCTCCTGTTTTCGGGCTTCAGATATG
AGCGGTCCTTTGTTTACAATCTTGAATTCCCGGGTTGAATTGATAAAAATATTGATCCGTGAGATGCCTT
CCACTTCGACAAAGTCTGTGACGATTTTTTCATTCAGCAGTTCATTTTCAATAAAACGCCCGGTGAATCC
GCCTGTAAAGCCAAGCGCGGTATTGTCAAGACCAAGGCGCTTGAGCATAAATGAAATATTGACGCCTTTT
CCGTTTGGCTGATAATCTTCATCTTTAGTACGGTTGACAACATCGGGAAGCAGCTCGTCGGTTTCAACGA
ATAAGTCGACTGCGGTGTTCATCGTGCATGTATAGATCATGCTGTATCCCCCCTTTATATGTGGCTTCAC
AGACATTATGTCACAGATGAAAGGGGGGATGTTTACAGGTTGTGTAAAGGTTTTCAGCTATGAGCGGTGC
GGATGACATATGAGTCCAGCATGATGCGGGAGAGGACTTGCAGAGGGAGGCGAGAGCGGACTTCATAATC
GGGAAAAAATGATTGTTCCCCTTTAAACCCGACCAGTACGATCTCTGATAATTTCGCAAGACGCGAATCG
ATCCTTGTCGTTAATGTAATGGTGGAAATGGCTTGCAATTTGAAATTTTGAGCGGCTTCAACAAGCTCTT
CTGTCTCGCCGTTCAAGGAAACAAAAAGGCCGAGGTCTTTTTTGGCCAGTGTTTTTGACTTTCCTCTGAT
AATATTCGGGTCGCTGTGCATCTCGCAGTTTTTGCCGAGCAGCTGAAGCTTGATCGTCATCTCGGTTCCA
ATCATTTCAGACAATCCTCTTGCGAAGATGTAAACTTTTTCGGCATTGCTGATTTTTTGAATGGCATCTT
CGATCAACCCGATATCAAGCATCTTAATCGTATCCAGAACTTCTCTTTCATTCTTTAGCACGGCCTGTTT
AATTTGGCTGTCGATATCATCCATCAGCGGAGCGTGTCCGAGGTGGTGTTTTTCTTTTAATGCATACTTA
AAAGAAGTGTAGCCGTCATATCCGAGTTTTTTCATTAACCTGACAATCGTGGCTGTTGAAACATTTGCAT
CCTCGCTTAATTTTACAATCGATAAAGTGGCGATGACGTCTAAGTGCTGATAAATGTACTCGAGCAAATG
CCGTTCTGAATCGCTGAGAGATTGATATGTGTCAGAAGTCATTTGAAACACGCTGTCTTTCATGATAAAA
CCCCCTTTTATAGTCATATTGTATCAGTTTAGAAAGGGGGAAGGAGAAAAAATAAACATTTCCTACATAA
GAATATCCGGCTCGAGGGCCGGATGTTTCAAGTTAAGAAGCCATTTTTCTGCACGCTTCCGCGCATGCAA
AGCAGCTTTCAGCGCAAAATTGGCAGTGGTCATGCTTGTGCTGGCTGCATTCATTGCCGCAAGCTTCGCA
AACCTTTGCGCAAAGCTGGCAAATATCTTCGGCATACGGGCTGTTGCGCGTCATGGCTTGAATTGCGTAA
CCGCACATCTCCGCGCATTCCCGGTCAAGACGGATGCATTCGGCCATCATCCCAGCCTCTTCTTCCATCA
GACATTTGTCAAAGCAGTGGTTGCAGGCTTCAAGACATTCTCGGCAGGCTTTGATGCATTCCTCATATCC
AGATTTCACGAAACACACTCCTTTTTCCTCGTTTTCCCTTCGTTGTACCCTGATGAGATCTCTATGCTAC
TCCATCGAGCCGTCAATTGTCTGATTCGTTACCAATTATGACAACTTGACGGCTACATCATTCACTTTTT
CTTCACAACCGGCACGGAACTCGCTCGGGCTGGCCCCGGTGCATTTTTTAAATACCCGCGAGAAATAGAG
TTGATCGTCAAAACCAACATTGCGACCGACGGTGGCGATAGGCATCCGGGTGGTGCTCAAAAGCAGCTTC
GCCTGGCTGATACGTTGGTCCTCGCGCCAGCTTAAGACGCTAATCCCTAACTGCTGGCGGAAAAGACGTG
ACAGACGCGACGGCGACAAGCAAACATGCTGTGCGACGCTGGCGATATCAAAATTGCTGTCTGCCAGGTG
ATCGCTGATGTACTGACAAGCCTCGCGTACCCGATTATCCATCGGTGGATGGAGCGACTCGTTAATCGCT
TCCATGCGCCGCAGCAACAATTGCTCAAGCAGATTTATCGCCAGCAGCTCCGAATAGCGCCCTTCCCCTT
GCCCGGCGTTAATGATTTGCCCAAACAGGTCGCTGAAATGCGGCTGGTGCGCTTCATCCGGGCGAAAGAA
CCCCGTATTGGCAAATATTGACGGCCAGTTAAGCCATTCATGCCAGTAGGCGCGCGGACGAAAGTAAACC
CACTGGTGATACCATTCGCGAGCCTCCGGATGACGACCGTAGTGATGAATCTCTCCTGGCGGGAACAGCA
AAATATCACCCGGTCGGCAAACAAATTCTCGTCCCTGATTTTTCACCACCCCCTGACCGCGAATGGTGAG
ATTGAGAATATAACCTTTCATTCCCAGCGGTCGGTCGATAAAAAAATCGAGATAACCGTTGGCCTCAATC
GGCGTTAAACCCGCCACCAGATGGGCATTAAACGAGTATCCCGGCAGCAGGGGATCATTTTGCGCTTCAG
CCATACTTTTCATACTCCCGCCATTCAGAGAAGAAACCAATTGTCCATATTGCATCAGACATTGCCGTCA
CTGCGTCTTTTACTGGCTCTTCTCGCTAACCAAACCGGTAACCCCGCTTATTAAAAGCATTCTGTAACAA
AGCGGGACCAAAGCCATGACAAAAACGCGTAACAAAAGTGTCTATAATCACGGCAGAAAAGTCCACATTG
ATTATTTGCACGGCGTCACACTTTGCTATGCCATAGCATTTTTATCCATAAGATTAGCGGATCTTACCTG
ACGCTTTTTATCGCAACTCTCTACTGTTTCTCCATACCCGGATCTTACAGTGAGGCATAATTATGGCTTT
CATTCCACCAACCATCGACGACGTTAGACATTGCTCTAACGCTTTATCTGTAGACCCCGCCGAAACCGAC
GCTGCCCGCGCCATTGCTGAACACTACTCAAAGATATCCAATCAGGAGTACCGCATCACCCAAGACGACC
TGGATGATCTCACTGACACAATCGAATATCTCATGGCCACTAACCAGCCAGACTCACAATAAGGATCTCC
AGGCATCAAATAAAACGAAAGGCTCAGTCGAAAGACTGGGCCTTTCGTTTTATCTGTTGTTTGTCGGTGA
ACGCTCTCTACTAGAGTCACACTGGCTCACCTTCGGGTGGGCCTTTCTGCGTTTATAGGATCTCTAATAG
GCTATGTACGCGTATCAACAAATGAACAAAACACTGCTTTACAACGAAACGCTCTTGAAAGCGCAGGATG
TGAGCTAATTTTTGAGGACAAGGCGAGCGGCAAAAAGGCTGAGCGCCCTGGGTTAAAAAAGGTACTCCGT
AACTTTCCAGAGGTGATACCCTGGTCGTATGGAAGTTAGACCGTCTTGGGCGCAGCATGCGTCACTTAGT
TGTGCTGGTGGAAGAGCTGCGTGACAGAGGCATTAACTTCCGGAGTCTCACTGACTCCATCGACACCAGT
ACACCAATGGGGCGCTTTTTCTTTCACGTAATGGGGGCGCTGGCAGAAATGGAACGTGAGCTTATCGTTG
AACGTACACGCGCTGGACTTGATGCAGCTCGCGCAGAAGGTCGTATAGGTGGGCGTCGGCCTAAATACCA
AGAAGAAACATGGCAGCAAATGCGGCGATTGCTGGAGAAGGGCATCCCCCGTAAGCAGGTTGCAATCATC
TATGATGTGGCTGTTTCCACGCTTTATAAGAAGTTTCCGGCGTCATCATTTCAATCCTAAACCTTGGTTT
AAGAGAACTCGGGGATCTTAAAGCGATTTTACTTTTTCTGGCTATGAATTGGCCTGCTTTGTAACACACT
CCGGTCTATCCCGTAGCGCCGGGCATATCCTGTCGCAATGTGCAAATCTCGCGGCAACAACCAGTGAATA
CTTCATTCACAAGCCTCACCGCCTGATCGCGGCAGAAACTGGTTATAGCCAATCAACCGTCGTTCGTGCA
TTCCGTGAAGCTGTAAACAAAGGTATTCTGTCTGTAGAGATTGTTATCGGCGATCACCGTGAACGTCGCG
CTAACCTGTACCGGTTTACACCATCCTTTTTGGCCTTCGCACAACAAGCCAAAAATGCGCTGATAGAAAG
CAAATTAAAGATTTCGTCAGCGGCAACCAAGGTTAAAGCTGTTCTCGCTAAGACATTGGCTTTATTTAAT
TTTTTATCCACACCCCCATGTCAAAATGATACCCCCTCCCCCTGTCAGGATGACGTGGCAATAAAGAATA
AGAAGTCACAAGTTAAAAAAACAAAAAGATCAGTTTCCGGCGGTGCCGGAACAACCAGCCTCAAAAAATT
GACTTCATGGATCGCTAAGGCAAAAGCAAAGGCTGACAATCTGCGGTTATCCAAAAAACGCACTCAAAAA
CATGAGTTCAAGCAGAAAGTAGAGGCGGCTGCGCGGAAATATGCTTACCTGAAAAACAAGCGTTCGCCTG
ATATTGGCGGGATATCAAACTTCGATAACCTACCGCATTGCATGACGGTAAACGAAGCTCTTAATGCGGT
TTTAGCCAAAAATAAAGATAACGAACAATGGGGTATACCGGCAGGATTCAGAGGGTAAGGATCTGAATCT
GGTGTGTTAACCGATTCTACGAGTAGTCATTTGTTCATTGAGTAGGAATATTGTTGGGATCTCGAAAGGA
AGCATAAGTGACCTGGGACGATCACAAGAAGAATTTTGCTCGCCTGGCGCGAGATGGTGGTTACACCATC
GCACAGTATGCCGCCGAGTTTAATCTTAACCCTAATACCGCACGTCGTTATCTCCGTGCCTTCAAAGAAG
ACACCAGGACTACGGACAGCCGCAAGCCAAATAAGCCAGTCAGGAAGCCACTAAAAAGCATGATCATTGA
TCACTCTAATGATCAACATGCAGGTGATCACATTGCGGCTGAAATAGCGGAAAAACAAAGAGTTAATGCC
GTTGTCAGTGCCGCAGTCGAGAATGCGAAGCGCCAAAATAAGCGCATAAATGATCGTTCAGATGATCATG
ACGTGATCACCCGCGCCCACCGGACCTTACGTGATCGCCTGGAGCGCGACACCCTGGATGATGATGGTGA
ACGCTTTGAGTTCGAAGTTGGCGATTACCTGATAGATAACGTTGAAGCGCGGAAGGCCGCGCGCGCTATG
TTGCGTCGGTCCGGGGCCGATGTTCTGGAAACCACTCTTCTGGAAAAGTCTCTTTCTCATCTCCTTATGC
TGGAGAACGCCAGGGATACGTGTATTCGCCTGGTGCAGGAAATGCGCGATCAGCAAAAAGACGATGATGA
AGGTACTCCGCCTGAATACCGTATCGCGAGCATGCTAAACAGCTGTTCCGCGCAGATAAGCAGCCTGATC
AACACCATTTACAGCATCCGGAATAACTATCGAAAAGAAAGCCGGGAGGCGGAAAAGCACGCTTTATCTA
TGGGGCAAGCTGGCATTGTTAAGCTGGCATACGAACGAAAGCGTGAAAATAACTGGTCAGTGCTGGAAGC
GGCTGAGTTCATCGAGGCGCATGGAGGAAAAGTGCCGCCCCTGATGCTGGAGCAAATCAAAGCCGATCTG
CGTGCTCCTAAGACCAATACCGATGATGAGGAAAACCAAACAGCATCTGGCGCTCCATCACTTGAGGATC
TGGATAAAATCACGCGAGAACGGGCCGCCAGCCGCCGCGCTGATGCCGCATTGTGGATTGAGCATCGTAG
AGAAGAAATTGCCGATATCGTCGATACAGGTGGTTATGGTGATGTCGATGCGGAAGGCATATCAAACGAA
GCATGGCTTGAACAGGATCTGGACGAAGACGAGGAGGAAGACGAAGAAGTTACCCGCAAACTGTACGGGG
ATGATGATTAAGGATCTGGCGATTGCTGGCCTAGATGAATGACTGTCCACGACAGAACCCGGCTTATCGG
TCAGTTTCACCTGATTTACGTAAAAACCCGCTTCGGCGGGTTTTTGCTTTTGGAGGGGCAGAAAGATGAA
TGACTGTCCACGACGCTATACCCAAAAGAAAGCGGCTTATCGGTCAGTTTCACCTGGTTTACGTAAAAAC
CCGCTTCGGCGGGTTTTTGCTTTTGGAGGGGCAGAAAGATGAATGACTGTCCACGACACTATACCCAAAA
GAAAGCGGCTTATCGGTCAGTTTCACCTGTTTTACGTAAAAACCCGCTTCGGCGGGTTTTTACTTTTGGA
GGGGCAGAAAGATGAATGACTGTCCACGACACTATACCCAAAAGAAAGCGGCTTATCGGTCAGTTTTACC
TGATGTACGTAATAAACCGTTCGGATCTCAATTCGACCCAGCTTTCTTGTACAAAGTGGTTGATCCTTAC
AGATCCCGGTTATCCACAGAATCAGGGGAGGCCTCTAGAAATATTTTATCTGATTAATAAGATGATCTTC
Features (pLannotate 1.2.2; 16 found; start..end, strand, type, name):
      1..546     +  rep_origin     p15A ori: Plasmids containing the medium-copy-number p15A origin of replication can be propagated in E. coli cells that contain a second plasmid with the ColE1 origin.
    634..689     +  rep_origin     RSF ori (fragment): Plasmids containing the RSF 1030 origin of replication can be propagated in E. coli cells that contain additional plasmids with compatible origins.
    788..814     -  misc_feature   bom (fragment): basis of mobility region from pBR322
    843..940     +  promoter       cat promoter: promoter of the E. coli cat gene encoding chloramphenicol acetyltransferase
    941..1597    +  CDS            cat: CAT_ECOLX - Experimental evidence at protein level: Swiss-Prot protein existence level 1. This enzyme is an effector of chloramphenicol resistance in bacteria. From Escherichia coli. This protein is used as a marker in many commonly used cloning vectors, such as pACYC184.
   1671..1705    +  terminator     lambda t0 terminator: minimal transcription terminator from phage lambda (Scholtissek and Grosse, 1987)
   1921..2739    -  CDS            gatY: GATY_KLEOX - Experimental evidence at protein level: Swiss-Prot protein existence level 1. Catalytic subunit of the tagatose-1,6-bisphosphate aldolase GatYZ, which catalyzes the reversible aldol condensation of dihydroxyacetone phosphate (DHAP or glycerone-phosphate) with glyceraldehyde 3-phosphate (G3P) to produce tagatose 1,6-bisphosphate (TBP). Requires GatZ subunit for full activity and stability. Is involved in the catabolism of galactitol and D-tagatose. From Klebsiella oxytoca.
   6966..7844    -  CDS            araC: L-arabinose regulatory protein; araC
   7871..8155    +  promoter       araBAD promoter: araBAD; promoter of the L-arabinose operon of E. coli; the araC regulatory gene is transcribed in the opposite direction (Guzman et al., 1995)
   8407..8478    +  terminator     rrnB T1 terminator: transcription terminator T1 from the E. coli rrnB gene
   8494..8521    +  terminator     T7Te terminator: phage T7 early transcription terminator
   8656..9072    +  CDS            gin (fragment): GIN_BPMU - Experimental evidence at protein level: Swiss-Prot protein existence level 1. Performs inversion of a viral 3 kp segment (G-segment) that encodes two alternate pairs of tail fiber proteins thereby modifying the host specificity of the virus. Binds as a dimer to the viral gix sites which are 34-bp palindromic sequences that flank the invertible G-segment. Catalyzes site-specific recombination in the presence of the host factor Fis. Gin dimers bound to each of the gix sites and host factor Fis bound to the enhancer come together to form the synaptic complex. Each Gin monomer introduce
   9122..9925    +  CDS            repL: REPL_BPP1 - Protein predicted: Swiss-Prot protein existence level 4. Essential for L-replicon function. Necessary for initiation of DNA replication from the L-replicon at oriL (Probable). From Escherichia phage P1 (Bacteriophage P1).
  10021..11208   +  CDS            pacA: PACA_BPP1 - Protein inferred from homology: Swiss-Prot protein existence level 3. Necessary for recognition and cleavage of the phage packaging site (pac), together with the pacB protein. Both are probably the two major subunits of the phage PACase. From Escherichia phage P1 (Bacteriophage P1).
  11656..11680   -  protein_bind   attB2: mutant version of attB; recombination site for the Gateway® BP reaction BP Clonase™
  11697..11719   -  rep_origin     RSF ori (fragment): Plasmids containing the RSF 1030 origin of replication can be propagated in E. coli cells that contain additional plasmids with compatible origins.
