[The description below was written by a language model from this plasmid's Addgene catalogue record and pLannotate feature annotations shown in this document.]
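Description:
ISA179: Tagatose pathway is a low-copy bacterial phagemid (about 11.8 kb) built for synthetic biology and directed-evolution work in E. coli. It replicates from a p15A origin and is selected with chloramphenicol through a cat gene driven by its native promoter and followed by a lambda t0 terminator. The short RSF ori, bom and attB2 matches in the annotation are small fragments, probably incidental sequence similarity or cloning remnants rather than functional parts.

The payload is a tagatose utilisation pathway attributed in the record to Bacillus licheniformis and assembled by Gibson cloning. Automated annotation recognises only one gene in it, a gatY-like tagatose-1,6-bisphosphate aldolase catalytic subunit on the reverse strand. Several kilobases between that gene and araC are unannotated and presumably hold the rest of the pathway, but the record does not list the individual genes or the promoter driving them.

The phagemid functions come from bacteriophage P1 elements. A pacA region, which contains the P1 packaging (pac) site, allows the plasmid to be recognised and packaged into P1 particles. The repL gene supports the P1 lytic (L) replicon, and a gin-like invertase fragment matches adjacent phage-derived sequence. An araC/araBAD promoter module provides arabinose-inducible expression, followed by rrnB T1 and T7Te terminators. The depositor lists C1 among the components alongside pBAD. The annotation does not detect it, though the short gap between the promoter and terminators is where an induced element would sit.

Together these parts let the pathway-bearing plasmid be moved between cells as transducing phage particles. This fits the associated work on inducible directed evolution of complex bacterial phenotypes, in which large pathways are mutated, packaged, transferred and selected over repeated rounds.
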