Addgene plasmid #241968: ISA179: Tagatose pathway
Purpose: Phagemid for the tagatose pathway. Contains p15A, CmR, pac site, AraC, C1, and pBAD.
Depositing lab: Nathan Crook. Depositing organization: North Carolina State University. Publication: Inducible directed evolution of complex phenotypes in bacteria. Al'Abri IS, Haller DJ, Li Z, Crook N. Nucleic Acids Res. 2022 Jun 10;50(10):e58. doi: 10.1093/nar/gkac094. PubMed 35150576.
Backbone
  Vector backbone: p15a, CamR, phagemid
  Vector type: Bacterial Expression, Synthetic Biology ; phagemid
Growth in bacteria
  Bacterial resistance: Chloramphenicol, 25 μg/mL
  Growth temperature: 37°C
  Growth strain: NEB Stable
  Copy number: Low Copy
Gene/Insert
  Gene/Insert name: Tagatose pathway
  Species: Bacillus licheniformis
  Cloning method: Gibson Cloning
  Sequencing primers: 5′ cagggtacaacgaagggaaa
Terms and licenses: Academic/Nonprofit Terms; Industry Terms: Not Available to Industry
How to cite: ISA179: Tagatose pathway was a gift from Nathan Crook (Addgene plasmid # 241968 ; http://n2t.net/addgene:241968 ; RRID:Addgene_241968)
